>Addgene plasmid #245020 | EGFP Rab3a F59S | addgene full sequence | sequence record 488292 | Addgene NGS Result
TAGTTATTAATAGTAATCAATTACGGGGTCATTAGTTCATAGCCCATATATGGAGTTCCGCGTTACATAA
CTTACGGTAAATGGCCCGCCTGGCTGACCGCCCAACGACCCCCGCCCATTGACGTCAATAATGACGTATG
TTCCCATAGTAACGCCAATAGGGACTTTCCATTGACGTCAATGGGTGGAGTATTTACGGTAAACTGCCCA
CTTGGCAGTACATCAAGTGTATCATATGCCAAGTACGCCCCCTATTGACGTCAATGACGGTAAATGGCCC
GCCTGGCATTATGCCCAGTACATGACCTTATGGGACTTTCCTACTTGGCAGTACATCTACGTATTAGTCA
TCGCTATTACCATGGTGATGCGGTTTTGGCAGTACATCAATGGGCGTGGATAGCGGTTTGACTCACGGGG
ATTTCCAAGTCTCCACCCCATTGACGTCAATGGGAGTTTGTTTTGGCACCAAAATCAACGGGACTTTCCA
AAATGTCGTAACAACTCCGCCCCATTGACGCAAATGGGCGGTAGGCGTGTACGGTGGGAGGTCTATATAA
GCAGAGCTGGTTTAGTGAACCGTCAGATCCGCTAGCGCTACCGGTCGCCACCATGGTGAGCAAGGGCGAG
GAGCTGTTCACCGGGGTGGTGCCCATCCTGGTCGAGCTGGACGGCGACGTAAACGGCCACAAGTTCAGCG
TGTCCGGCGAGGGCGAGGGCGATGCCACCTACGGCAAGCTGACCCTGAAGTTCATCTGCACCACCGGCAA
GCTGCCCGTGCCCTGGCCCACCCTCGTGACCACCCTGACCTACGGCGTGCAGTGCTTCAGCCGCTACCCC
GACCACATGAAGCAGCACGACTTCTTCAAGTCCGCCATGCCCGAAGGCTACGTCCAGGAGCGCACCATCT
TCTTCAAGGACGACGGCAACTACAAGACCCGCGCCGAGGTGAAGTTCGAGGGCGACACCCTGGTGAACCG
CATCGAGCTGAAGGGCATCGACTTCAAGGAGGACGGCAACATCCTGGGGCACAAGCTGGAGTACAACTAC
AACAGCCACAACGTCTATATCATGGCCGACAAGCAGAAGAACGGCATCAAGGTGAACTTCAAGATCCGCC
ACAACATCGAGGACGGCAGCGTGCAGCTCGCCGACCACTACCAGCAGAACACCCCCATCGGCGACGGCCC
CGTGCTGCTGCCCGACAACCACTACCTGAGCACCCAGTCCGCCCTGAGCAAAGACCCCAACGAGAAGCGC
GATCACATGGTCCTGCTGGAGTTCGTGACCGCCGCCGGGATCACTCTCGGCATGGACGAGCTGTACAAGT
CCGGACTCAGATCTCGAGCTCAAGCTTCGAATTCTGCAGTCGACATGGCCTCAGCCACAGACTCTCGATA
TGGGCAGAAGGAGTCCTCAGACCAGAACTTCGACTATATGTTCAAGATCCTGATCATTGGTAACAGCAGT
GTGGGCAAAACCTCATTCCTTTTCCGCTACGCAGACGACTCTTTTACTCCAGCCTTTGTCAGCACTGTGG
GCATAGACAGCAAGGTCAAAACCATCTACCGCAATGACAAGAGGATCAAGCTGCAGATCTGGGACACAGC
AGGACAAGAGCGGTACCGAACCATCACCACAGCCTACTACCGGGGCGCCATGGGCTTCATTCTAATGTAT
GACATCACCAATGAGGAGTCCTTCAATGCAGTGCAGGACTGGTCCACTCAGATCAAAACTTACTCATGGG
ACAATGCCCAGGTGCTGCTGGTGGGGAACAAGTGCGACATGGAGGACGAGCGAGTGGTGTCCTCAGAACG
AGGCCGGCAGCTGGCCGACCACCTGGGCTTTGAGTTCTTTGAGGCCAGCGCCAAGGACAACATTAATGTC
AAGCAGACCTTTGAACGTCTGGTGGACGTGATCTGTGAGAAGATGTCGGAGTCCCTAGATACTGCAGACC
CTGCAGTCACGGGTGCCAAGCAGGGCCCACAGCTCACCGACCAGCAGGCACCACCTCATCAGGATTGCGC
CTGCTGAGGATCCACCGGATCTAGATAACTGATCATAATCAGCCATACCACATTTGTAGAGGTTTTACTT
GCTTTAAAAAACCTCCCACACCTCCCCCTGAACCTGAAACATAAAATGAATGCAATTGTTGTTGTTAACT
TGTTTATTGCAGCTTATAATGGTTACAAATAAAGCAATAGCATCACAAATTTCACAAATAAAGCATTTTT
TTCACTGCATTCTAGTTGTGGTTTGTCCAAACTCATCAATGTATCTTAACGCGTAAATTGTAAGCGTTAA
TATTTTGTTAAAATTCGCGTTAAATTTTTGTTAAATCAGCTCATTTTTTAACCAATAGGCCGAAATCGGC
AAAATCCCTTATAAATCAAAAGAATAGACCGAGATAGGGT
[37 nt withheld, positions 2421-2457]
AAAGAACGTGGACTCCAACGTCAAAGG
[49 nt withheld, positions 2485-2533]
T
[91 nt withheld, positions 2535-2625]
G
[124 nt withheld, positions 2627-2750]
CAGGTGGCACTTTTCGGGGAAATGTGCGCGGAACCCCTATTTGTTTATTTTTCTAAATACATTCAAATAT
GTATCCGCTCATGAGACAATAACCCTGATAAATGCTTCAATAATATTGAAAAAGGAAGAGTCCTGAGGCG
GAAAGAACCAGCTGTGGAATGTGTGTCAGTTAGGGTGTGGAAAGTCCCCAGGCTCCCCAGCAGGCAGAAG
TATGCAAAGCATGCATCTCAATTAGTCAGCAACCATAGTCCCGCCCCTAACTCCGCCCATCCCGCCCCTA
ACTCCGCCCAGTTCCGCCCATTCTCCGCCCCATGGCTGACTAATTTTTTTTATTTATGCAGAGGCCGAGG
CCGCCTCGGCCTCTGAGCTATTCCAGAAGTAGTGAGGAGGCTTTTTTGGAGGCCTAGGCTTTTGCAAAGA
TCGATCAAGAGACAGGATGAGGATCGTTTCGCATGATTGAACAAGATGGATTGCACGCAGGTTCTCCGGC
CGCTTGGGTGGAGAGGCTATTCGGCTATGACTGGGCACAACAGACAATCGGCTGCTCTGATGCCGCCGTG
TTCCGGCTGTCAGCGCAGGGGCGCCCGGTTCTTTTTGTCAAGACCGACCTGTCCGGTGCCCTGAATGAAC
TGCAAGACGAGGCAGCGCGGCTATCGTGGCTGGCCACGACGGGCGTTCCTTGCGCAGCTGTGCTCGACGT
TGTCACTGAAGCGGGAAGGGACTGGCTGCTATTGGGCGAAGTGCCGGGGCAGGATCTCCTGTCATCTCAC
CTTGCTCCTGCCGAGAAAGTATCCATCATGGCTGATGCAATGCGGCGGCTGCATACGCTTGATCCGGCTA
CCTGCCCATTCGACCACCAAGCGAAACATCGCATCGAGCGAGCACGTACTCGGATGGAAGCCGGTCTTGT
CGATCAGGATGATCTGGACGAAGAGCATCAGGGGCTCGCGCCAGCCGAACTGTTCGCCAGGCTCAAGGCG
AGCATGCCCGACGGCGAGGATCTCGTCGTGACCCATGGCGATGCCTGCTTGCCGAATATCATGGTGGAAA
ATGGCCGCTTTTCTGGATTCATCGACTGTGGCCGGCTGGGTGTGGCGGACCGCTATCAGGACATAGCGTT
GGCTACCCGTGATATTGCTGAAGAGCTTGGCGGCGAATGGGCTGACCGCTTCCTCGTGCTTTACGGTATC
GCCGCTCCCGATTCGCAGCGCATCGCCTTCTATCGCCTTCTTGACGAGTTCTTCTGAGCGGGACTCTGGG
GTTCGAAATGACCGACCAAGCGACGCCCAACCTGCCATCACGAGATTTCGATTCCACCGCCGCCTTCTAT
GAAAGGTTGGGCTTCGGAATCGTTTTCCGGGACGCCGGCTGGATGATCCTCCAGCGCGGGGATCTCATGC
TGGAGTTCTTCGCCCACCCTAGGGGGAGGCTAACTGAAACACGGAAGGAGACAATACCGGAAGGAACCCG
CGCTATGACGGCAATAAAAAGACAGAATAAAACGCACGGTGTTGGGTCGTTTGTTCATAAACGCGGGGTT
CGGTCCCAGGGCTGGCACTCTGTCGATACCCCACCGAGACCCCATTGGGGCCAATACGCCCGCGTTTCTT
CCTTTTCCCCACCCCACCCCCCAAGTTCGGGTGAAGGCCCAGGGCTCGCAGCCAACGTCGGGGCGGCAGG
CCCTGCCATAGCCTCAGGTTACTCATATATACTTTAGATTGATTTAAAACTTCATTTTTAATTTAAAAGG
ATCTAGGTGAAGATCCTTTTTGATAATCTCATGACCAAAATCCCTTAACGTGAGTTTTCGTTCCACTGAG
CGTCAGACCCCGTAGAAAAGATCAAAGGATCTTCTTGAGATCCTTTTTTTCTGCGCGTAATCTGCTGCTT
GCAAACAAAAAAACCACCGCTACCAGCGGTGGTTTGTTTGCCGGATCAAGAGCTACCAACTCTTTTTCCG
AAGGTAACTGGCTTCAGCAGAGCGCAGATACCAAATACTGTTCTTCTAGTGTAGCCGTAGTTAGGCCACC
ACTTCAAGAACTCTGTAGCACCGCCTACATACCTCGCTCTGCTAATCCTGTTACCAGTGGCTGCTGCCAG
TGGCGATAAGTCGTGTCTTACCGGGTTGGACTCAAGACGATAGTTACCGGATAAGGCGCAGCGGTCGGGC
TGAACGGGGGGTTCGTGCACACAGCCCAGCTTGGAGCGAACGACCTACACCGAACTGAGATACCTACAGC
GTGAGCTATGAGAAAGCGCCACGCTTCCCGAAGGGAGAAAGGCGGACAGGTATCCGGTAAGCGGCAGGGT
CGGAACAGGAGAGCGCACGAGGGAGCTTCCAGGGGGAAACGCCTGGTATCTTTATAGTCCTGTCGGGTTT
CGCCACCTCTGACTTGAGCGTCGATTTTTGTGATGCTCGTCAGGGGGGCGGAGCCTATGGAAAAACGCCA
GCAACGCGGCCTTTTTACGGTTCCTGGCCTTTTGCTGGCCTTTTGCTCACATGTTCTTTCCTGCGTTATC
CCCTGATTCTGTGGATAACCGTATTACCGCCATGCAT
Features (pLannotate 1.2.2; 15 found; start..end, strand, type, name):
     61..364     +  enhancer       CMV enhancer: human cytomegalovirus immediate early enhancer
    365..568     +  promoter       CMV promoter: human cytomegalovirus (CMV) immediate early promoter
    613..1329    +  CDS            EGFP: EGFP is a basic (constitutively fluorescent) green fluorescent protein published in 1996, derived from Aequorea victoria. It is reported to be a rapidly-maturing weak dimer with moderate acid sensitivity.
   1330..1374    +  misc_feature   MCS (fragment): multiple cloning site
   1375..2034    +  CDS            Rab3a: RAB3A_MOUSE - Experimental evidence at protein level: Swiss-Prot protein existence level 1. Small GTP-binding protein that plays a central role in regulated exocytosis and secretion. Controls the recruitment, tethering and docking of secretory vesicles to the plasma membrane (PubMed:11598194). Upon stimulation, switches to its active GTP-bound form, cycles to vesicles and recruits effectors such as RIMS1, RIMS2, Rabphilin-3A/RPH3A, RPH3AL or SYTL4 to help the docking of vesicules onto the plasma membrane (By similarity). Upon GTP hydrolysis by GTPase-activating protein, dissociates from the ve
   2060..2144    +  CDS            large T antigen (fragment): large T antigen from SV40 (simian virus 40)
   2167..2288    +  polyA_signal   SV40 poly(A) signal: SV40 polyadenylation signal
   2322..2750    -  rep_origin     f1 ori (sequence partly withheld): f1 bacteriophage origin of replication; arrow indicates direction of (+) strand synthesis
   2777..2881    +  promoter       AmpR promoter: bla
   2950..3160    +  promoter       SV40 promoter: SV40 early promoter
   3203..3997    +  CDS            NeoR/KanR: aminoglycoside phosphotransferase from Tn5; aph(3')-II (or nptII); confers resistance to neomycin, kanamycin, and G418 (Geneticin®)
   4018..4170    +  CDS            ble (fragment): BLE_KLEPN - Experimental evidence at protein level: Swiss-Prot protein existence level 1. Binding protein with a strong affinity to the bleomycin family of antibiotics. Binds to CL990; an antimitotic-antibiotic compound. From Klebsiella pneumoniae.
   4229..4276    +  polyA_signal   HSV TK poly(A) signal: herpes simplex virus thymidine kinase polyadenylation signal (Cole and Stacy, 1985)
   4367..4383    -  polyA_signal   bGH poly(A) signal (fragment): bovine growth hormone polyadenylation signal
   4605..5193    +  rep_origin     ori: high-copy-number ColE1/pMB1/pBR322/pUC origin of replication
