[The description below was written by a language model from this plasmid's Addgene catalogue record and pLannotate feature annotations shown in this document.]
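Description:
EGFP Rab3a F59S is a mammalian expression plasmid of about 5.3 kb built on a "C1"-type EGFP fusion backbone, in which the fluorescent protein sits upstream of the cloning site so that the insert is tagged at its N terminus. It is propagated in E. coli as a high-copy plasmid through a ColE1/pUC-type origin and also carries an f1 phage origin. A single NeoR/KanR (Tn5 aminoglycoside phosphotransferase) cassette provides both selections. A bacterial bla-type promoter drives it for kanamycin resistance in bacteria, and the SV40 early promoter drives it for G418 selection in mammalian cells, with an HSV TK polyadenylation signal terminating the transcript. Short annotated fragments of ble, SV40 large T antigen and a bGH poly(A) signal appear to be residual backbone sequence rather than functional elements.

The expression unit consists of the human CMV immediate-early enhancer and promoter, the EGFP coding sequence, a short remnant of the multiple cloning site serving as a linker, and the Rab3a open reading frame, followed by the SV40 poly(A) signal. The catalogue lists the insert as rat Rab3a. The automated annotation matched it to the mouse Rab3a protein entry, which probably reflects close similarity between the orthologues. Rab3a is a small GTPase that regulates exocytosis by cycling onto secretory vesicles in its GTP-bound form and recruiting effectors such as RIM proteins and rabphilin-3A to promote docking. The F59S substitution is described in the record as an effector-binding mutant, although the affected effector interactions are not specified and the mutation is not annotated in the feature table. The construct is suited to imaging the localisation of this mutant in transfected mammalian cells and testing its effect on regulated secretion.
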