Addgene plasmid #245020: EGFP Rab3a F59S
Purpose: Effector binding rat Rab3a F59S mutant
Depositing lab: Thomas Martin. Depositing organization: University of Wisconsin, Madison.
Backbone
  Vector backbone: C1
  Vector type: Mammalian Expression
  Selectable markers: Neomycin (select with G418)
Growth in bacteria
  Bacterial resistance: Kanamycin, 50 μg/mL
  Growth temperature: 37°C
  Growth strain: DH5alpha
  Copy number: High Copy
Gene/Insert
  Gene/Insert name: Rab3a
  Species: R. norvegicus (rat)
  Entrez Gene: Rab3a (a.k.a. RAB3)
  Tag / fusion protein: EGFP (N terminal on insert)
  Cloning method: Restriction Enzyme; 5′ cloning site Unknown (unknown if destroyed)
Terms and licenses: Academic/Nonprofit Terms; Industry Terms: Not Available to Industry
How to cite: EGFP Rab3a F59S was a gift from Thomas Martin (Addgene plasmid # 245020 ; http://n2t.net/addgene:245020 ; RRID:Addgene_245020)
